>Addgene plasmid #123215 | pDEST-CMV-N-mCherry | addgene full sequence | sequence record 254197 | Addgene NGS Result
GACGGATCGGGAGATCTCCCGATCCCCTATGGTGCACTCTCAGTACAATCTGCTCTGATGCCGCATAGTT
AAGCCAGTATCTGCTCCCTGCTTGTGTGTTGGAGGTCGCTGAGTAGTGCGCGAGCAAAATTTAAGCTACA
ACAAGGCAAGGCTTGACCGACAATTGCATGAAGAATCTGCTTAGGGTTAGGCGTTTTGCGCTGCTTCGCG
ATGTACGGGCCAGATATACGCGTTGACATTGATTATTGACTAGTTATTAATAGTAATCAATTACGGGGTC
ATTAGTTCATAGCCCATATATGGAGTTCCGCGTTACATAACTTACGGTAAATGGCCCGCCTGGCTGACCG
CCCAACGACCCCCGCCCATTGACGTCAATAATGACGTATGTTCCCATAGTAACGCCAATAGGGACTTTCC
ATTGACGTCAATGGGTGGAGTATTTACGGTAAACTGCCCACTTGGCAGTACATCAAGTGTATCATATGCC
AAGTACGCCCCCTATTGACGTCAATGACGGTAAATGGCCCGCCTGGCATTATGCCCAGTACATGACCTTA
TGGGACTTTCCTACTTGGCAGTACATCTACGTATTAGTCATCGCTATTACCATGGTGATGCGGTTTTGGC
AGTACATCAATGGGCGTGGATAGCGGTTTGACTCACGGGGATTTCCAAGTCTCCACCCCATTGACGTCAA
TGGGAGTTTGTTTTGGCACCAAAATCAACGGGACTTTCCAAAATGTCGTAACAACTCCGCCCCATTGACG
CAAATGGGCGGTAGGCGTGTACGGTGGGAGGTCTATATAAGCAGAGCTCGTTTAGTGAACCGTCAGAATT
GATCTGGTACCGCCACCATGGTGAGCAAGGGCGAGGAGGATAACATGGCCATCATCAAGGAGTTCATGCG
CTTCAAGGTGCACATGGAGGGCTCCGTGAACGGCCACGAGTTCGAGATCGAGGGCGAGGGCGAGGGCCGC
CCCTACGAGGGCACCCAGACCGCCAAGCTGAAGGTGACCAAGGGTGGCCCCCTGCCCTTCGCCTGGGACA
TCCTGTCCCCTCAGTTCATGTACGGCTCCAAGGCCTACGTGAAGCACCCCGCCGACATCCCCGACTACTT
GAAGCTGTCCTTCCCCGAGGGCTTCAAGTGGGAGCGCGTGATGAACTTCGAGGACGGCGGCGTGGTGACC
GTGACCCAGGACTCCTCCCTGCAGGACGGCGAGTTCATCTACAAGGTGAAGCTGCGCGGCACCAACTTCC
CCTCCGACGGCCCCGTAATGCAGAAGAAGACCATGGGCTGGGAGGCCTCCTCCGAGCGGATGTACCCCGA
GGACGGCGCCCTGAAGGGCGAGATCAAGCAGAGGCTGAAGCTGAAGGACGGCGGCCACTACGACGCTGAG
GTCAAGACCACCTACAAGGCCAAGAAGCCCGTGCAGCTGCCCGGCGCCTACAACGTCAACATCAAGTTGG
ACATCACCTCCCACAACGAGGACTACACCATCGTGGAACAGTACGAACGCGCCGAGGGCCGCCACTCCAC
CGGCGGCATGGACGAGCTCTACAAAAGCGGTTCCGGACCGGATCAAACAAGTTTGTACAAAAAAGCTGAA
CGAGAAACGTAAAATGATATAAATATCAATATATTAAATTAGATTTTGCATAAAAAACAGACTACATAAT
ACTGTAAAACACAACATATCCAGTCACTATGGCGGCCGCATTAGGCACCCCAGGCTTTACACTTTATGCT
TCCGGCTCGTATAATGTGTGGATTTTGAGTTAGGATCCGTCGAGATTTTCAGGAGCTAAGGAAGCTAAAA
TGGAGAAAAAAATCACTGGATATACCACCGTTGATATATCCCAATGGCATCGTAAAGAACATTTTGAGGC
ATTTCAGTCAGTTGCTCAATGTACCTATAACCAGACCGTTCAGCTGGATATTACGGCCTTTTTAAAGACC
GTAAAGAAAAATAAGCACAAGTTTTATCCGGCCTTTATTCACATTCTTGCCCGCCTGATGAATGCTCATC
CGGAATTCCGTATGGCAATGAAAGACGGTGAGCTGGTGATATGGGATAGTGTTCACCCTTGTTACACCGT
TTTCCATGAGCAAACTGAAACGTTTTCATCGCTCTGGAGTGAATACCACGACGATTTCCGGCAGTTTCTA
CACATATATTCGCAAGATGTGGCGTGTTACGGTGAAAACCTGGCCTATTTCCCTAAAGGGTTTATTGAGA
ATATGTTTTTCGTCTCAGCCAATCCCTGGGTGAGTTTCACCAGTTTTGATTTAAACGTGGCCAATATGGA
CAACTTCTTCGCCCCCGTTTTCACCATGGGCAAATATTATACGCAAGGCGACAAGGTGCTGATGCCGCTG
GCGATTCAGGTTCATCATGCCGTTTGTGATGGCTTCCATGTCGGCAGAATGCTTAATGAATTACAACAGT
ACTGCGATGAGTGGCAGGGCGGGGCGTAAACGCGTGGATCCGGCTTACTAAAAGCCAGATAACAGTATGC
GTATTTGCGCGCTCGCGAACCGGTGTATACCCGAAGTATGTCAAAAAGAGGTATGCTATGAAGCAGCGTA
TTACAGTGACAGTTGACAGCGACAGCTATCAGTTGCTCAAGGCATATATGATGTCAATATCTCCGGTCTG
GTAAGCACAACCATGCAGAATGAAGCCCGTCGTCTGCGTGCCGAACGCTGGAAAGCGGAAAATCAGGAAG
GGATGGCTGAGGTCGCCCGGTTTATTGAAATGAACGGCTCTTTTGCTGACGAGAACAGGGGCTGGTGAAA
TGCAGTTTAAGGTTTACACCTATAAAAGAGAGAGCCGTTATCGTCTGTTTGTGGATGTACAGAGTGATAT
TATTGACACGCCCGGGCGACGGATGGTGATCCCCCTGGCCAGTGCACGTCTGCTGTCAGATAAAGTCTCC
CGTGAACTTTACCCGGTGGTGCATATCGGGGATGAAAGCTGGCGCATGATGACCACCGATATGGCCAGTG
TGCCGGTCTCCGTTATCGGGGAAGAAGTGGCTGATCTCAGCCACCGCGAAAATGACATCAAAAACGCCAT
TAACCTGATGTTCTGGGGAATATAAATGTCAGGCTCCCTTATACACAGCCAGTCTGCAGGTCGACCATAG
TGACTGGATATGTTGTGTTTTACAGTATTATGTAGTCTGTTTTTTATGCAAAATCTAATTTAATATATTG
ATATTTATATCATTTTACGTTTCTCGTTCAGCTTTCTTGTACAAAGTGGTGATAATTAATTAAGATAAAC
CCGCTGATCAGCCTCGACTGTGCCTTCTAGTTGCCAGCCATCTGTTGTTTGCCCCTCCCCCGTGCCTTCC
TTGACCCTGGAAGGTGCCACTCCCACTGTCCTTTCCTAATAAAATGAGGAAATTGCATCGCATTGTCTGA
GTAGGTGTCATTCTATTCTGGGGGGTGGGGTGGGGCAGGACAGCAAGGGGGAGGATTGGGAAGACAATAG
CAGGCATGCTGGGGATGCGGTGGGCTCTATGGCTTCTGAGGCGGAAAGAACCAGCTGGGGCTCTAGGGGG
TATCCCC
[124 nt withheld, positions 3578-3701]
C
[91 nt withheld, positions 3703-3793]
A
[49 nt withheld, positions 3795-3843]
CCTTTGACGTTGGAGTCCACGTTCTTT
[37 nt withheld, positions 3871-3907]
ACCCTATCTCGGTCTATTCTTTTGATTTATAAGGGATTTTGCCGATTTCGGCCTATTGGTTAAAAAATGA
GCTGATTTAACAAAAATTTAACGCGAATTAATTCTGTGGAATGTGTGTCAGTTAGGGTGTGGAAAGTCCC
CAGGCTCCCCAGCAGGCAGAAGTATGCAAAGCATGCATCTCAATTAGTCAGCAACCAGGTGTGGAAAGTC
CCCAGGCTCCCCAGCAGGCAGAAGTATGCAAAGCATGCATCTCAATTAGTCAGCAACCATAGTCCCGCCC
CTAACTCCGCCCATCCCGCCCCTAACTCCGCCCAGTTCCGCCCATTCTCCGCCCCATGGCTGACTAATTT
TTTTTATTTATGCAGAGGCCGAGGCCGCCTCTGCCTCTGAGCTATTCCAGAAGTAGTGAGGAGGCTTTTT
TGGAGGCCTAGGCTTTTGCAAAAAGCTCCCGGGAGCTTGTATATCCATTTTCGGATCTGATCAAGAGACA
GGATGAGGATCGTTTCGCATGATTGAACAAGATGGATTGCACGCAGGTTCTCCGGCCGCTTGGGTGGAGA
GGCTATTCGGCTATGACTGGGCACAACAGACAATCGGCTGCTCTGATGCCGCCGTGTTCCGGCTGTCAGC
GCAGGGGCGCCCGGTTCTTTTTGTCAAGACCGACCTGTCCGGTGCCCTGAATGAACTGCAGGACGAGGCA
GCGCGGCTATCGTGGCTGGCCACGACGGGCGTTCCTTGCGCAGCTGTGCTCGACGTTGTCACTGAAGCGG
GAAGGGACTGGCTGCTATTGGGCGAAGTGCCGGGGCAGGATCTCCTGTCATCTCACCTTGCTCCTGCCGA
GAAAGTATCCATCATGGCTGATGCAATGCGGCGGCTGCATACGCTTGATCCGGCTACCTGCCCATTCGAC
CACCAAGCGAAACATCGCATCGAGCGAGCACGTACTCGGATGGAAGCCGGTCTTGTCGATCAGGATGATC
TGGACGAAGAGCATCAGGGGCTCGCGCCAGCCGAACTGTTCGCCAGGCTCAAGGCGCGCATGCCCGACGG
CGAGGATCTCGTCGTGACCCATGGCGATGCCTGCTTGCCGAATATCATGGTGGAAAATGGCCGCTTTTCT
GGATTCATCGACTGTGGCCGGCTGGGTGTGGCGGACCGCTATCAGGACATAGCGTTGGCTACCCGTGATA
TTGCTGAAGAGCTTGGCGGCGAATGGGCTGACCGCTTCCTCGTGCTTTACGGTATCGCCGCTCCCGATTC
GCAGCGCATCGCCTTCTATCGCCTTCTTGACGAGTTCTTCTGAGCGGGACTCTGGGGTTCGAAATGACCG
ACCAAGCGACGCCCAACCTGCCATCACGAGATTTCGATTCCACCGCCGCCTTCTATGAAAGGTTGGGCTT
CGGAATCGTTTTCCGGGACGCCGGCTGGATGATCCTCCAGCGCGGGGATCTCATGCTGGAGTTCTTCGCC
CACCCCAACTTGTTTATTGCAGCTTATAATGGTTACAAATAAAGCAATAGCATCACAAATTTCACAAATA
AAGCATTTTTTTCACTGCATTCTAGTTGTGGTTTGTCCAAACTCATCAATGTATCTTATCATGTCTGTAT
ACCGTCGACCTCTAGCTAGAGCTTGGCGTAATCATGGTCATAGCTGTTTCCTGTGTGAAATTGTTATCCG
CTCACAATTCCACACAACATACGAGCCGGAAGCATAAAGTGTAAAGCCTGGGGTGCCTAATGAGTGAGCT
AACTCACATTAATTGCGTTGCGCTCACTGCCCGCTTTCCAGTCGGGAAACCTGTCGTGCCAGCTGCATTA
ATGAATCGGCCAACGCGCGGGGAGAGGCGGTTTGCGTATTGGGCGCTCTTCCGCTTCCTCGCTCACTGAC
TCGCTGCGCTCGGTCGTTCGGCTGCGGCGAGCGGTATCAGCTCACTCAAAGGCGGTAATACGGTTATCCA
CAGAATCAGGGGATAACGCAGGAAAGAACATGTGAGCAAAAGGCCAGCAAAAGGCCAGGAACCGTAAAAA
GGCCGCGTTGCTGGCGTTTTTCCATAGGCTCCGCCCCCCTGACGAGCATCACAAAAATCGACGCTCAAGT
CAGAGGTGGCGAAACCCGACAGGACTATAAAGATACCAGGCGTTTCCCCCTGGAAGCTCCCTCGTGCGCT
CTCCTGTTCCGACCCTGCCGCTTACCGGATACCTGTCCGCCTTTCTCCCTTCGGGAAGCGTGGCGCTTTC
TCATAGCTCACGCTGTAGGTATCTCAGTTCGGTGTAGGTCGTTCGCTCCAAGCTGGGCTGTGTGCACGAA
CCCCCCGTTCAGCCCGACCGCTGCGCCTTATCCGGTAACTATCGTCTTGAGTCCAACCCGGTAAGACACG
ACTTATCGCCACTGGCAGCAGCCACTGGTAACAGGATTAGCAGAGCGAGGTATGTAGGCGGTGCTACAGA
GTTCTTGAAGTGGTGGCCTAACTACGGCTACACTAGAAGAACAGTATTTGGTATCTGCGCTCTGCTGAAG
CCAGTTACCTTCGGAAAAAGAGTTGGTAGCTCTTGATCCGGCAAACAAACCACCGCTGGTAGCGGTGGTT
TTTTTGTTTGCAAGCAGCAGATTACGCGCAGAAAAAAAGGATCTCAAGAAGATCCTTTGATCTTTTCTAC
GGGGTCTGACGCTCAGTGGAACGAAAACTCACGTTAAGGGATTTTGGTCATGAGATTATCAAAAAGGATC
TTCACCTAGATCCTTTTAAATTAAAAATGAAGTTTTAAATCAATCTAAAGTATATATGAGTAAACTTGGT
CTGACAGTTACCAATGCTTAATCAGTGAGGCACCTATCTCAGCGATCTGTCTATTTCGTTCATCCATAGT
TGCCTGACTCCCCGTCGTGTAGATAACTACGATACGGGAGGGCTTACCATCTGGCCCCAGTGCTGCAATG
ATACCGCGAGACCCACGCTCACCGGCTCCAGATTTATCAGCAATAAACCAGCCAGCCGGAAGGGCCGAGC
GCAGAAGTGGTCCTGCAACTTTATCCGCCTCCATCCAGTCTATTAATTGTTGCCGGGAAGCTAGAGTAAG
TAGTTCGCCAGTTAATAGTTTGCGCAACGTTGTTGCCATTGCTACAGGCATCGTGGTGTCACGCTCGTCG
TTTGGTATGGCTTCATTCAGCTCCGGTTCCCAACGATCAAGGCGAGTTACATGATCCCCCATGTTGTGCA
AAAAAGCGGTTAGCTCCTTCGGTCCTCCGATCGTTGTCAGAAGTAAGTTGGCCGCAGTGTTATCACTCAT
GGTTATGGCAGCACTGCATAATTCTCTTACTGTCATGCCATCCGTAAGATGCTTTTCTGTGACTGGTGAG
TACTCAACCAAGTCATTCTGAGAATAGTGTATGCGGCGACCGAGTTGCTCTTGCCCGGCGTCAATACGGG
ATAATACCGCGCCACATAGCAGAACTTTAAAAGTGCTCATCATTGGAAAACGTTCTTCGGGGCGAAAACT
CTCAAGGATCTTACCGCTGTTGAGATCCAGTTCGATGTAACCCACTCGTGCACCCAACTGATCTTCAGCA
TCTTTTACTTTCACCAGCGTTTCTGGGTGAGCAAAAACAGGAAGGCAAAATGCCGCAAAAAAGGGAATAA
GGGCGACACGGAAATGTTGAATACTCATACTCTTCCTTTTTCAATATTATTGAAGCATTTATCAGGGTTA
TTGTCTCATGAGCGGATACATATTTGAATGTATTTAGAAAAATAAACAAATAGGGGTTCCGCGCACATTT
CCCCGAAAAGTGCCACCTGACGTC
Features (pLannotate 1.2.2; 25 found; start..end, strand, type, name):
     28..80      -  misc_feature   bom (fragment): basis of mobility region from pBR322
    235..614     +  enhancer       CMV enhancer: human cytomegalovirus immediate early enhancer
    615..818     +  promoter       CMV promoter: human cytomegalovirus (CMV) immediate early promoter
    858..1565    +  CDS            mCherry: mCherry is a basic (constitutively fluorescent) red fluorescent protein published in 2004, derived from Discosoma sp.. It is reported to be a very rapidly-maturing monomer with low acid sensitivity.
   1587..1711    +  protein_bind   attR1: mutant version of attR; recombination site for the Gateway® LR reaction LR Clonase™
   1736..1766    +  promoter       lac UV5 promoter: E. coli lac promoter with an "up" mutation
   1790..1819    +  promoter       cat promoter (fragment): promoter of the E. coli cat gene encoding chloramphenicol acetyltransferase
   1820..2479    +  CDS            CmR: chloramphenicol acetyltransferase; cat; confers resistance to chloramphenicol
   2637..2795    +  CDS            ccdA (fragment): CCDA_ECO57 - Also known as H, letA. Experimental evidence at protein level: Swiss-Prot protein existence level 1. Antitoxin component of a type II toxin-antitoxin (TA) system which inhibits the post-segregational killing (PSK) of plasmid-free cells, also referred to as a plasmid addiction system. Binds to and blocks the activity of CcdB; will also remove bound CcdB protein from the CcdB-GyrA complex by forming a CcdA-CcdB complex, a process termed rejuvenation. Functions as a transcriptional corepressor for the ccdAB operon, repression also requires CcdB (By similarity). From Escherichia coli
   2800..3102    +  CDS            ccdB: CCDB_ECOLI - Also known as G, letB, letD. Experimental evidence at protein level: Swiss-Prot protein existence level 1. Toxic component of a type II toxin-antitoxin (TA) system, functioning in plasmid maintainence. Responsible for the post- segregational killing (PSK) of plasmid-free cells, also referred to as a plasmid addiction system. Half-life of over 2 hours. Cell killing by CcdB is accompanied by filamentation, defects in chromosome and plasmid segregation, defects in cell division, formation of anucleate cells, decreased DNA synthesis and plasmid loss. Interferes with the activity of DN
   3146..3270    -  protein_bind   attR2: mutant version of attR; recombination site for the Gateway® LR reaction LR Clonase™
   3308..3532    +  polyA_signal   bGH poly(A) signal: bovine growth hormone polyadenylation signal
   3536..3557    +  promoter       SV40 promoter (fragment): SV40 enhancer and early promoter
   3578..4006    +  rep_origin     f1 ori (sequence partly withheld): f1 bacteriophage origin of replication; arrow indicates direction of (+) strand synthesis
   4020..4349    +  promoter       SV40 promoter: SV40 enhancer and early promoter
   4416..5207    +  CDS            neo: KKA2_KLEPN - Also known as kan, nptII. Experimental evidence at protein level: Swiss-Prot protein existence level 1. Resistance to kanamycin, neomycin, paromomycin, ribostamycin, butirosin and gentamicin B. From Klebsiella pneumoniae.
   5231..5389    +  CDS            ble (fragment): BLE_KLEPN - Experimental evidence at protein level: Swiss-Prot protein existence level 1. Binding protein with a strong affinity to the bleomycin family of antibiotics. Binds to CL990; an antimitotic-antibiotic compound. From Klebsiella pneumoniae.
   5384..5505    +  polyA_signal   SV40 poly(A) signal: SV40 polyadenylation signal
   5578..5594    -  protein_bind   lac operator: The lac repressor binds to the lac operator to inhibit transcription in E. coli. This inhibition can be relieved by adding lactose or isopropyl-β-D-thiogalactopyranoside (IPTG). lac repressor encoded by lacI
   5602..5632    -  promoter       lac promoter: promoter for the E. coli lac operon
   5647..5668    -  protein_bind   CAP binding site: CAP binding activates transcription in the presence of cAMP. E. coli catabolite activator protein
   5681..5773    -  CDS            lacI (fragment): lac repressor; lacI; The lac repressor binds to the lac operator to inhibit transcription in E. coli. This inhibition can be relieved by adding lactose or isopropyl-β-D-thiogalactopyranoside (IPTG).
   5956..6544    -  rep_origin     ori: high-copy-number ColE1/pMB1/pBR322/pUC origin of replication
   6715..7575    -  CDS            AmpR: β-lactamase; bla; confers resistance to ampicillin, carbenicillin, and related antibiotics
   7576..7680    -  promoter       AmpR promoter: bla
