[The description below was written by a language model from this plasmid's Addgene catalogue record and pLannotate feature annotations shown in this document.]
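Description:
pDEST-CMV-N-mCherry is an empty Gateway destination vector for mammalian expression, built on the pcDNA-DEST53 backbone. The original cycle3 GFP was replaced with mCherry between SacI sites, and the T7 promoter was lost in the process. The sequenced plasmid is about 7.7 kb. It replicates in E. coli from a high-copy ColE1/pUC-type origin and also carries an f1 origin. Bacterial selection uses ampicillin (β-lactamase on the backbone) together with chloramphenicol (the CmR gene inside the Gateway cassette). Because the cassette also encodes the CcdB toxin, the unrecombined vector has to be maintained in a ccdB-tolerant strain.

The expression unit consists of the human CMV immediate early enhancer and promoter driving the mCherry coding sequence. This is followed by the Gateway cassette (attR1, CmR, a ccdA fragment, ccdB, attR2) and a bovine growth hormone polyadenylation signal. In an LR reaction with an attL-flanked entry clone, the region between the attR sites is exchanged for the gene of interest. This removes ccdB, allowing counterselection against unrecombined vector in standard strains, and places the incoming open reading frame downstream of mCherry to give an N-terminally red-fluorescent fusion protein. A separate SV40 early promoter drives the neomycin phosphotransferase gene with an SV40 poly(A) signal, so stably transfected mammalian cells can be selected with G418. The remaining annotated lac elements and the bom and ble fragments are backbone remnants.

The vector is suited to rapid generation of mCherry-tagged constructs for localisation or expression studies in mammalian cells. The associated publication concerns human ATG4 proteases and LC3/GABARAP processing in autophagy.
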