Addgene plasmid #123215: pDEST-CMV-N-mCherry
Purpose: (Empty Backbone) N-terminal mCherry tag. Gateway destination vector for mammalian expression.
Depositing lab: Robin Ketteler. Depositing organization: University College London. Publication: Redundancy of human ATG4 protease isoforms in autophagy and LC3/GABARAP processing revealed in cells. Agrotis A, Pengo N, Burden JJ, Ketteler R. Autophagy. 2019 Jan 21. doi: 10.1080/15548627.2019.1569925. PubMed 30661429.
Backbone
  Vector backbone: pcDNA-DEST53
  Backbone manufacturer: Life Technologies
  Backbone size (bp): 7720
  Modifications to backbone: Replacement of cycle3 GFP with mCherry between SacI restriction sites, loss of T7 promoter.
  Vector type: Mammalian Expression ; Gateway destination
  Promoter: CMV
  Selectable markers: Neomycin (select with G418)
  Tag / fusion protein: mCherry (N terminal on backbone)
Growth in bacteria
  Bacterial resistance: Chloramphenicol and Ampicillin, 25 & 100 μg/mL
  Growth temperature: 37°C
  Growth strain: ccdB Survival
  Copy number: High Copy
Gene/Insert
  Cloning method: Gateway Cloning
  Sequencing primers: 5′ CMVF_pCDNA3; 3′ BGH Reverse
Terms and licenses: Academic/Nonprofit Terms; Industry Terms: Not Available to Industry
How to cite: pDEST-CMV-N-mCherry was a gift from Robin Ketteler (Addgene plasmid # 123215 ; http://n2t.net/addgene:123215 ; RRID:Addgene_123215)
